>Addgene plasmid #236508 | hCGN-HA | addgene full sequence | sequence record 469300 | Addgene NGS Result
TTGAGATCCTTTTTTTCTGCGCGTAATCTGCTGCTTGCAAACAAAAAAACCACCGCTACCAGCGGTGGTT
TGTTTGCCGGATCAAGAGCTACCAACTCTTTTTCCGAAGGTAACTGGCTTCAGCAGAGCGCAGATACCAA
ATACTGTTCTTCTAGTGTAGCCGTAGTTAGGCCACCACTTCAAGAACTCTGTAGCACCGCCTACATACCT
CGCTCTGCTAATCCTGTTACCAGTGGCTGCTGCCAGTGGCGATAAGTCGTGTCTTACCGGGTTGGACTCA
AGACGATAGTTACCGGATAAGGCGCAGCGGTCGGGCTGAACGGGGGGTTCGTGCACACAGCCCAGCTTGG
AGCGAACGACCTACACCGAACTGAGATACCTACAGCGTGAGCTATGAGAAAGCGCCACGCTTCCCGAAGG
GAGAAAGGCGGACAGGTATCCGGTAAGCGGCAGGGTCGGAACAGGAGAGCGCACGAGGGAGCTTCCAGGG
GGAAACGCCTGGTATCTTTATAGTCCTGTCGGGTTTCGCCACCTCTGACTTGAGCGTCGATTTTTGTGAT
GCTCGTCAGGGGGGCGGAGCCTATGGAAAAACGCCAGCAACGCGGCCTTTTTACGGTTCCTGGCCTTTTG
CTGGCCTTTTGCTCACATGTTCTTTCCTGCGTTATCCCCTGATTCTGTGGATAACCGTATTACCGCCTTT
GAGTGAGCTGATACCGCTCGCCGCAGCCGAACGACCGAGCGCAGCGAGTCAGTGAGCGAGGAAGCGGAAG
AGCGCCCAATACGCAAACCGCCTCTCCCCGCGCGTTGGCCGATTCATTAATGCAGCTGGCACGACAGGTT
TCCCGACTGGAAAGCGGGCAGTGAGCGCAACGCAATTAATGTGAGTTAGCTCACTCATTAGGCACCCCAG
GCTTTACACTTTATGCTTCCGGCTCGTATGTTGTGTGGAATTGTGAGCGGATAACAATTTCACACAGGAA
ACAGCTATGACCATGATTACGCCAAGCTCTAGCTAGAGGTCGACGGTATACAGACATGATAAGATACATT
GATGAGTTTGGACAAACCACAACTAGAATGCAGTGAAAAAAATGCTTTATTTGTGAAATTTGTGATGCTA
TTGCTTTATTTGTAACCATTATAAGCTGCAATAAACAAGTTGGGGTGGGCGAAGAACTCCAGCATGAGAT
CCCCGCGCTGGAGGATCATCCAGCCGGCGTCCCGGAAAACGATTCCGAAGCCCAACCTTTCATAGAAGGC
GGCGGTGGAATCGAAATCTCGTAGCACGTGTCAGTCCTGCTCCTCGGCCACGAAGTGCACGCAGTTGCCG
GCCGGGTCGCGCAGGGCGAACTCCCGCCCCCACGGCTGCTCGCCGATCTCGGTCATGGCCGGCCCGGAGG
CGTCCCGGAAGTTCGTGGACACGACCTCCGACCACTCGGCGTACAGCTCGTCCAGGCCGCGCACCCACAC
CCAGGCCAGGGTGTTGTCCGGCACCACCTGGTCCTGGACCGCGCTGATGAACAGGGTCACGTCGTCCCGG
ACCACACCGGCGAAGTCGTCCTCCACGAAGTCCCGGGAGAACCCGAGCCGGTCGGTCCAGAACTCGACCG
CTCCGGCGACGTCGCGCGCGGTGAGCACCGGAACGGCACTGGTCAACTTGGCCATGGTTTAGTTCCTCAC
CTTGTCGTATTATACTATGCCGATATACTATGCCGATGATTAATTGTCAACACGTGCTGATCAGATCCGA
AAATGGATATACAAGCTCCCGGGAGCTTTTTGCAAAAGCCTAGGCCTCCAAAAAAGCCTCCTCACTACTT
CTGGAATAGCTCAGAGGCAGAGGCGGCCTCGGCCTCTGCATAAATAAAAAAAATTAGTCAGCCATGGGGC
GGAGAATGGGCGGAACTGGGCGGAGTTAGGGGCGGGATGGGCGGAGTTAGGGGCGGGACTATGGTTGCTG
ACTAATTGAGATGCATGCTTTGCATACTTCTGCCTGCTGGGGAGCCTGGGGACTTTCCACACCTGGTTGC
TGACTAATTGAGATGCATGCTTTGCATACTTCTGCCTGCTGGGGAGCCTGGGGACTTTCCACACCCTAAC
TGACACACATTCCACAGAATTAATTCGCGTTAAATTTTTGTTAAATCAGCTCATTTTTTAACCAATAGGC
CGAAATCGGCAAAATCCCTTATAAATCAAAAGAATAGACCGAGATAGGGT
[37 nt withheld, positions 2221-2257]
AAAGAACGTGGACTCCAACGTCAAAGG
[49 nt withheld, positions 2285-2333]
T
[91 nt withheld, positions 2335-2425]
G
[124 nt withheld, positions 2427-2550]
GGGGATACCCCCTAGAGCCCCAGCTGGTTCTTTCCGCCTCAGAAGCCATAGAGCCCACCGCATCCCCAGC
ATGCCTGCTATTGTCTTCCCAATCCTCCCCCTTGCTGTCCTGCCCCACCCCACCCCCCAGAATAGAATGA
CACCTACTCAGACAATGCGATGCAATTTCCTCATTTTATTAGGAAAGGACAGTGGGAGTGGCACCTTCCA
GGGTCAAGGAAGGCACGGGGGAGGGGCAAACAACAGATGGCTGGCAACTAGAAGGCACAGTCGAGGCTGA
TCAGCGGGTTTAAACGGGCCCCTAAGCGTAGTCTGGGACGTCGTATGGGTATCTAGAACAGGAGCTGGTC
TGTAGGTTGCTCTCCGTAAGCAGTGATGCAATGGACGAGGGATCGTAGACACTGTCGAATTCCTCATCTG
AGCTCAGCCCTTCGTTTTTGAGAGCTGACTCAGCAGCTGAGCGGGAAGCTTTGCGCCAGGAGTCCTTCTC
CAGAGACTTGATCCGGGCCTGGAGCTGTTCATTGACCTCATGCTGCTCCTCCACCTCACGCTGGGCCTTC
TTCCTCAGGCCGTCCAGTCGCTCAATTTCCTCTTCTGCTTCATCCACCTGACGCTTCAAAGCCTTCACCC
TCAGGCTTAGCTGGTCTTTCTGGTCATTGACATGCTGCCGCTCGTCTTCAATCTGGATGGATAGTTCTTT
AACTTTCCGCTCCAGTTTTCGATTGGTAGACTGCAGAACTGTCTTCTCCCTCTCTTCAGCCTGTAGCCGC
TCCTGCAACAACTGATTCTGGGACTCAAGCTGAGAGAGGCTGGCACTAGGCTTCTGGAAGCCTTCTGAGC
TGGCCAACCGGGTCTTCAGGTCCTTGTTCTGTCTCTCCAAGGAGATTTTGTCACACTCCAGGTCCTGCCG
AGCAGACCTTTCCTGCATGAGCTCTGTCCTCAGCTGATCCACCTGGTCCCGGCCACGATTCACCCGATCT
GTTAGCAGCTCCACGGTGTTCTTCTCCTCATCTAACTCTGTTTCCAGCCGTGAGACTTTTTCCTCGAGAC
CCTTCAGCTGCCGGGCCCTGTCGTCCTGGGAACGCTTCTTGTTCTCTGCCTCTTGCTCCAGCCCCTGCAG
TCGCTGGGCCAGTAGCTCTTTGTCCAGCCGGGCTGTGTCCCGCTCAGCCTGGGATGCCTGCAGGGCCTGC
CGCAGCCTCTGGATCTCATCCTGAAGTCGGCTCAGTCCTCCAGAGGTCTTCTCAGCCTCACTGGCCCAAT
CCTTGGCCTGGCGCTGGGCATCTGCCACCTCCCGCCGGGCCTTTTCCTTATAATCCTCCAGCTGGGCCTG
GAGCTGCTGCAGGGCTTGCTTAGAGTCCTCCCCGATCTTCTCCAACTCCTTGTTCAGTCGGTCCACAGTC
CTGTCCAGCAAACGCTTCTGCTCCTCCAGCTCAGCCTTGCCTCGCCGGAGCACCTCCCGCTGCTTCCCTT
CCTCCTCCAGGGCCCGGTTCAGTGTCTGCTGCTCCTGCCCCAGGCGGGCCAGCCCCCGCTGAGCCTCCTC
TAGGCGTGCCTCCAGTGCCCGCTTGGCTGCTGCCAGACTCCCCTCCTCTTCCTGGGACGCATTCAGGGCC
TCCTCCAGCTGCTGTTTCTCTGCCTCCAGCCGCTGCAGCTTGTCCCGTAGTCGTGCCTCCACCGCTTCCC
CACCATCCACCAGACCTCGAGTCTCCTTCAGCTGCTGCTCCAAACCCAGGATGCGCCGGCGGAATTCGTC
ATTTTCCTCCTGGGTCTCCCGAAGCGTCGTCTCCACTGCGGCCCGCCGCTGCCCCAGCACTGTTGCCTCT
GCCTCGGCCACCATCTTAGCCTTGGAAGCCTCTTCACAGTCCTGTCGCAGTTGCTGGAGGGTCTTTTGTA
GCTGGAGGTTCTGTTCTTCCAGCTCCCGACCTCGATCAGCCTCGACCCTCAGGACCGCCAGCTGCTTCTC
CAACTCCCGGTCCCGGTGTCGCCCAGCCACCTCCTGGCTCTGCCGTTCTGCCTGCAGTTCCTTAAGCTCC
TCCTGTGTCCGGAGCAGCTCCTTCTTGAGCACCTCAACCTGGCGAGTATCTCCAGCACTAGCTCGGGCCT
GCTCTAATTCCCTCTGCAAGACCTCTATCTTCTCTCCAAGCTCCTCTTCCATCTCCTCCTTCTCCATTCG
CAGCTGCAGGAGTTCCTGCTTGGTGGCTCTAAGATCCTCCTTGTTCTTCTGGAACATACTCTGCCAATGC
CCTGTCTCCTCTGAAGTCTCCTCCAGCTCCCTCTGCAGCCCTCGCACAAGGGCTGACATCTTCTGCCTCT
CGGCCTCCAGCACTGCATGGTCCTGGGTTGCATCTTGCATGCTCCTGCGGAGCTGCTCTGTGTCTCGCTG
GTACTGCTGCCGGACATGTTCCACCTCCTGGTCACGGGAGGCTACCTCCTCTTTCAGGGCCCCCTTCAGG
GCTGTCAACTCCCGCTCCCGCAGCCTCAGCTGCTCCTCTACTCGCTGTTTCCCCTCCAAGACCTCTTCCA
GAAGTTCCCGGGTCTCTAACAGGTCCTTCAGTAACACCTCCTTAGCAGGCTCAGGACCCTGGACATGTTT
CAGCTTGTTCTGCAGCTCCATCACCTGGGTCTCCAGCCCATGTCGTAAATCTTCACCCTGGTCCAAGAGG
CGCTTCATGTTCTGGAGCTCCTTGTTGCTCTGCTGGGCCTCCCCCTTCCTCCTCTCCAGCAGCTCCTGCA
GTCGGCTGCACTCTTCTGTTTTCTCCTCCAGCTGCCGCTCCAGCCCAACTTGGGATGGCTCTAGCTTCTG
CCGCTTCTTCACCTCTTCATCCAGCTTTCGCTGTAGCTCCTCCACTTTTCGGGTAAGCTCACCCTGCCCT
GCCACGGCCTTAGTAGAACCAGAAGAAACCATCACTAGAGGCTGCATCTTCTCCAGCACCAAACTAACCT
TCCTCCTCACAGAGGTTTCACTTTCTGAGCTTCCCTCCCTCAGGATGCCATAGATGGTGGCCTTCATATG
GTCCACACTGCCTGGTGGGGCTGCCTCCTGCTGGTCTCGAAGGAGGTCTGGAGTTGATTTGAACTGCAGC
ATGGTGGGGTCCTGTGCACTCCTCCGCGGCTCCTCAAAACTCTGAAGGACCCAGTCCTGAGTCTGACGAG
AACGGCTAAAGCCACTGAGAGGACTCAGGTTCTGGCTCTGGGCTGGCTGCTTCGAAGTGCCCACATGGTT
GTCATATTTTGTGCTAGAGGTCCAGTGGTTGGTGGACTGGCGCTCCCGTTCCTCAAAGGTGTCCCGTGGG
AGGCGGCTGTCCAGGCTCTTGCTCCGTTTGCGCTGTTCAGGGGGTAGCATCCGTGTTCGGCGGCCAGTCC
GACCCCGGGCCTGGCCTCCAAGTTGACTGTCAAACTTGTTGATGAGTGAGTCCACTGAAGACAGGGGAGC
AGTGTCAATGGTGCTACCTGGGGAAGCCACTTTCGGGGCTAGCTCCAGCATGCTGTTGCTTCTGTTACTA
GGGTCCACTGGGCCAGGGCCTGCCAGTGAGGCCTGGGAGTGGGAACGGAGTAGCTTTCCATTCCAGTAGG
CCCCAGGCTCCTCATCAGATGTGCTGCTCTGCGAGGGGGCAGGAAATCCCTTGACCTGAGAGTAGGGGTT
CTCAGGGAGTTCCAAATCTGAGCTCAGAGCTCCTGAGGCCCCTTGGTCATTGGCCCCCTTGATTTGGACC
CCAAAGGAGTCACCGCCTTTCTCCCCACTGTTGAGCACCACAAAGGGCTGCCCAGCGATTCCCTGCACAC
GCACAGCAACCCCGTAGGTACTGGCTCTTGCATCCTTAGCTGGGCGTCGTCCACCTCGACGTAGAGTGCC
CATCTCTGCACCACTCACTGGCTCTGTGATGAAGCGAATCTGGACTCCATGGTCTACGGGGCCCCGGGGC
TCAGCCATGTTGGGTGCCTGCTCCATGGTGGCGGATCCGAGCTCGGTACCAAGCTTAAGTTTAAACGCTA
GCCAGCTTGGGTCTCCCTATAGTGAGTCGTATTAATTTCGATAAGCCAGTAAGCAGTGGGTTCTCTAGTT
AGCCAGAGAGCTCTGCTTATATAGACCTCCCACCGTACACGCCTACCGCCCATTTGCGTCAATGGGGCGG
AGTTGTTACGACATTTTGGAAAGTCCCGTTGATTTTGGTGCCAAAACAAACTCCCATTGACGTCAATGGG
GTGGAGACTTGGAAATCCCCGTGAGTCAAACCGCTATCCACGCCCATTGATGTACTGCCAAAACCGCATC
ACCATGGTAATAGCGATGACTAATACGTAGATGTACTGCCAAGTAGGAAAGTCCCATAAGGTCATGTACT
GGGCATAATGCCAGGCGGGCCATTTACCGTCATTGACGTCAATAGGGGGCGTACTTGGCATATGATACAC
TTGATGTACTGCCAAGTGGGCAGTTTACCGTAAATACTCCACCCATTGACGTCAATGGAAAGTCCCTATT
GGCGTTACTATGGGAACATACGTCATTATTGACGTCAATGGGCGGGGGTCGTTGGGCGGTCAGCCAGGCG
GGCCATTTACCGTAAGTTATGTAACGCGGAACTCCATATATGGGCTATGAACTAATGACCCCGTAATTGA
TTACTATTAATAACTAGTCAATAATCAATGTCAACGCGTATATCTGGCCCGTACATCGCGAAGCAGCGCA
AAACGCCTAACCCTAAGCAGATTCTTCATGCAATTGTCGGTCAAGCCTTGCCTTGTTGTAGCTTAAATTT
TGCTCGCGCACTACTCAGCGACCTCCAACACACAAGCAGGGAGCAGATACTGGCTTAACTATGCGGCATC
AGAGCAGATTGTACTGAGAGTGCACCATAGGGGATCGGGAGATCTCCCGATCCGTCGACGTCAGGTGGCA
CTTTTCGGGGAAATGTGCGCGGAACCCCTATTTGTTTATTTTTCTAAATACATTCAAATATGTATCCGCT
CATGAGACAATAACCCTGATAAATGCTTCAATAATATTGAAAAAGGAAGAGTATGAGTATTCAACATTTC
CGTGTCGCCCTTATTCCCTTTTTTGCGGCATTTTGCCTTCCTGTTTTTGCTCACCCAGAAACGCTGGTGA
AAGTAAAAGATGCTGAAGATCAGTTGGGTGCACGAGTGGGTTACATCGAACTGGATCTCAACAGCGGTAA
GATCCTTGAGAGTTTTCGCCCCGAAGAACGTTTTCCAATGATGAGCACTTTTAAAGTTCTGCTATGTGGC
GCGGTATTATCCCGTATTGACGCCGGGCAAGAGCAACTCGGTCGCCGCATACACTATTCTCAGAATGACT
TGGTTGAGTACTCACCAGTCACAGAAAAGCATCTTACGGATGGCATGACAGTAAGAGAATTATGCAGTGC
TGCCATAACCATGAGTGATAACACTGCGGCCAACTTACTTCTGACAACGATCGGAGGACCGAAGGAGCTA
ACCGCTTTTTTGCACAACATGGGGGATCATGTAACTCGCCTTGATCGTTGGGAACCGGAGCTGAATGAAG
CCATACCAAACGACGAGCGTGACACCACGATGCCTGTAGCAATGGCAACAACGTTGCGCAAACTATTAAC
TGGCGAACTACTTACTCTAGCTTCCCGGCAACAATTAATAGACTGGATGGAGGCGGATAAAGTTGCAGGA
CCACTTCTGCGCTCGGCCCTTCCGGCTGGCTGGTTTATTGCTGATAAATCTGGAGCCGGTGAGCGTGGGT
CTCGCGGTATCATTGCAGCACTGGGGCCAGATGGTAAGCCCTCCCGTATCGTAGTTATCTACACGACGGG
GAGTCAGGCAACTATGGATGAACGAAATAGACAGATCGCTGAGATAGGTGCCTCACTGATTAAGCATTGG
TAACTGTCAGACCAAGTTTACTCATATATACTTTAGATTGATTTAAAACTTCATTTTTAATTTAAAAGGA
TCTAGGTGAAGATCCTTTTTGATAATCTCATGACCAAAATCCCTTAACGTGAGTTTTCGTTCCACTGAGC
GTCAGACCCCGTAGAAAAGATCAAAGGATCTTC
Features (pLannotate 1.2.2; 21 found; start..end, strand, type, name):
      1..589     +  rep_origin     ori: high-copy-number ColE1/pMB1/pBR322/pUC origin of replication
    772..864     +  CDS            lacI (fragment): lac repressor; lacI; The lac repressor binds to the lac operator to inhibit transcription in E. coli. This inhibition can be relieved by adding lactose or isopropyl-β-D-thiogalactopyranoside (IPTG).
    877..898     +  protein_bind   CAP binding site: CAP binding activates transcription in the presence of cAMP. E. coli catabolite activator protein
    913..943     +  promoter       lac promoter: promoter for the E. coli lac operon
    951..967     +  protein_bind   lac operator: The lac repressor binds to the lac operator to inhibit transcription in E. coli. This inhibition can be relieved by adding lactose or isopropyl-β-D-thiogalactopyranoside (IPTG). lac repressor encoded by lacI
   1040..1161    -  polyA_signal   SV40 poly(A) signal: SV40 polyadenylation signal
   1156..1281    -  CDS            ble (fragment): BLE_KLEPN - Experimental evidence at protein level: Swiss-Prot protein existence level 1. Binding protein with a strong affinity to the bleomycin family of antibiotics. Binds to CL990; an antimitotic-antibiotic compound. From Klebsiella pneumoniae.
   1291..1665    -  CDS            BleoR: antibiotic-binding protein; Sh ble from Streptoalloteichus hindustanus; confers resistance to bleomycin, phleomycin, and Zeocin™
   1684..1731    -  promoter       EM7 promoter: synthetic bacterial promoter&nbsp
   1779..2108    -  promoter       SV40 promoter: SV40 enhancer and early promoter
   2122..2550    -  rep_origin     f1 ori (sequence partly withheld): f1 bacteriophage origin of replication; arrow indicates direction of (+) strand synthesis
   2571..2592    -  promoter       SV40 promoter (fragment): SV40 enhancer and early promoter
   2596..2820    -  polyA_signal   bGH poly(A) signal: bovine growth hormone polyadenylation signal
   2888..6478    -  CDS            CGN: CING_HUMAN - Also known as KIAA1319. Experimental evidence at protein level: Swiss-Prot protein existence level 1. Probably plays a role in the formation and regulation of the tight junction (TJ) paracellular permeability barrier. From Homo sapiens (Human).
   6556..6574    -  promoter       T7 promoter: promoter for bacteriophage T7 RNA polymerase
   6590..6623    -  LTR            5' LTR (truncated) (fragment): truncated 5' long terminal repeat (LTR) from HIV-1
   6619..6822    -  promoter       CMV promoter: human cytomegalovirus (CMV) immediate early promoter
   6823..7202    -  enhancer       CMV enhancer: human cytomegalovirus immediate early enhancer
   7357..7409    +  misc_feature   bom (fragment): basis of mobility region from pBR322
   7468..7572    +  promoter       AmpR promoter: bla
   7573..8433    +  CDS            AmpR: β-lactamase; bla; confers resistance to ampicillin, carbenicillin, and related antibiotics
