[The description below was written by a language model from this plasmid's Addgene catalogue record and pLannotate feature annotations shown in this document.]
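Description:
hCGN-HA is a mammalian expression plasmid built on a pcDNA3.1-type backbone (recorded as pCDNA3.1A) that carries wild-type human cingulin (CGN), a cytoplasmic component of tight junctions. The full sequenced plasmid is about 8.6 kb. It is maintained in E. coli as a high-copy plasmid through a ColE1/pUC-type origin and is selected with ampicillin via the β-lactamase gene and its own promoter. An f1 phage origin is also present, along with small lac-region remnants (a lacI fragment, CAP site, lac promoter and operator) that are backbone carry-over and have no evident role in expression of the insert.

The roughly 3.6 kb CGN open reading frame was inserted between BamHI and XbaI sites and sits downstream of the human cytomegalovirus immediate-early enhancer and promoter, with the bovine growth hormone polyadenylation signal terminating the transcript. A T7 promoter lies between the CMV promoter and the coding sequence, which would permit in vitro transcription or serve as a sequencing primer site. The catalogue entry states that the protein carries a C-terminal HA epitope tag for detection by immunoblotting or immunofluorescence, although the tag is not separately annotated in the feature table. A second cassette places the Sh ble gene (BleoR) under the SV40 early promoter and the bacterial EM7 promoter, followed by the SV40 poly(A) signal. This arrangement confers Zeocin/bleomycin-family resistance in both mammalian cells and bacteria, so it could support stable line selection. The short annotated HIV-1 LTR fragment overlapping the CMV promoter is probably an annotation artefact. The stated purpose is expression of human cingulin in mammalian cells, and the associated work concerns cingulin's interaction with the tight junction scaffold ZO-1.
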