Addgene plasmid #236508: hCGN-HA
Purpose: For expression of hCingulin in mammalian cells
Depositing lab: Sandra Citi. Depositing organization: University of Geneva. Publication: Cingulin binds to the ZU5 domain of scaffolding protein ZO-1 to promote its extended conformation, stabilization, and tight junction accumulation. Vasileva E, Spadaro D, Rouaud F, King JM, Flinois A, Shah J, Sluysmans S, Mean I, Jond L, Turner JR, Citi S. J Biol Chem. 2022 Apr;298(4):101797. doi: 10.1016/j.jbc.2022.101797. Epub 2022 Mar 5. PubMed 35259394.
Backbone
  Vector backbone: pCDNA3.1A
  Vector type: Mammalian Expression
Growth in bacteria
  Bacterial resistance: Ampicillin, 100 μg/mL
  Growth temperature: 37°C
  Growth strain: DH5alpha
  Copy number: High Copy
Gene/Insert
  Gene/Insert name: CGN
  Species: H. sapiens (human)
  Insert size (bp): 3609
  Mutation: WT
  Entrez Gene: CGN
  Tag / fusion protein: HA (C terminal on insert)
  Cloning method: Restriction Enzyme; 5′ cloning site BamH1 (unknown if destroyed); 3′ cloning site Xba1 (unknown if destroyed)
Terms and licenses: Academic/Nonprofit Terms; Industry Terms: Not Available to Industry
Depositor comments: S2411 (Plasmid collection number)
How to cite: hCGN-HA was a gift from Sandra Citi (Addgene plasmid # 236508 ; http://n2t.net/addgene:236508 ; RRID:Addgene_236508)
